Addgene plasmid #122899: pICE LYS2-KanMx
Purpose: (Empty Backbone) LYS2-KanMx ICE plasmid used to facilitate yeast recombination cloning and stable genomic Integration after CEN Excision.
Depositing lab: Randy Hampton. Depositing organization: University of California, San Diego (UCSD). Publication: ICE plasmids: combining the ease of yeast recombination cloning with the stability of genomic integration. Flagg MP, Kao A, Hampton RY. Yeast. 2019 May 10. doi: 10.1002/yea.3400. PubMed 31074531.
Backbone
  Vector backbone: ICE plasmid
  Vector type: Yeast Expression ; Yeast Recombination Cloning
Growth in bacteria
  Bacterial resistance: Ampicillin, 100 μg/mL
  Growth temperature: 37°C
  Growth strain: DH5alpha
  Copy number: High Copy
Gene/Insert
  Gene/Insert name: None
Terms and licenses: Academic/Nonprofit Terms; Industry Terms: Not Available to Industry
How to cite: pICE LYS2-KanMx was a gift from Randy Hampton (Addgene plasmid # 122899 ; http://n2t.net/addgene:122899 ; RRID:Addgene_122899)
