[The description below was written by a language model from this plasmid's Addgene catalogue record and pLannotate feature annotations shown in this document.]
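Description:
pICE LYS2-KanMx is an empty-backbone yeast shuttle vector of about 10 kb from the ICE ("Integration after CEN Excision") plasmid series. It is designed to combine the convenience of recombination cloning in Saccharomyces cerevisiae with the stability of a genomically integrated construct. In E. coli it is maintained at high copy through a ColE1/pUC-type origin and selected with ampicillin via the β-lactamase gene. An f1 origin is also present, along with short leftover fragments of bom, rop and lacI that reflect the backbone's construction history.

For yeast, the plasmid carries two markers. One is the full LYS2 gene with its own promoter, encoding alpha-aminoadipate reductase, which complements lysine auxotrophy; a short fragment of the neighbouring RAD16 gene lies next to it. The other is a kanMX cassette, a dominant drug-resistance marker. A CEN6/ARS element sits inside a pBluescript-derived polylinker, split by it into two MCS fragments and flanked by T3 and T7 promoters, the lac promoter/operator and a lacZα fragment.

The CEN/ARS lets the plasmid replicate episomally as a stable, low-copy circle, so inserts can be assembled by homologous recombination directly in yeast. According to the stated purpose, the centromeric segment is then excised, converting the plasmid into a non-replicating integrating vector for stable genomic insertion. The LYS2 sequence would be the likely homology target, although the record does not specify the integration locus or the sites used for excision. No insert or dedicated yeast expression promoter is recorded, so users supply their own expression cassette.
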