Features (pLannotate 1.2.2; 21 found; start..end, strand, type, name):
    127..555     +  rep_origin     f1 ori (sequence partly withheld): f1 bacteriophage origin of replication; arrow indicates direction of (+) strand synthesis
    583..634     -  misc_feature   bom (fragment): basis of mobility region from pBR322
    639..878     +  promoter       LYS2 promoter: S. cerevisiae LYS2
    879..5057    +  CDS            LYS2: alpha-aminoadipate reductase, required for lysine biosynthesis; S. cerevisiae LYS2; yeast auxotrophic marker
   5188..5436    -  CDS            RAD16 (fragment): RAD16_YEAST - Experimental evidence at protein level: Swiss-Prot protein existence level 1. Component of the global genome repair (GGR) complex which promotes global genome nucleotide excision repair (GG-NER) which removes DNA damage from nontranscribing DNA. Involved in differential repair of DNA after UV damage. Will repair preferentially the MAT-alpha locus compared with the HML-alpha locus. From Saccharomyces cerevisiae (strain ATCC 204508 / S288c) (Baker's yeast).
   5442..5491    -  misc_feature   bom (fragment): basis of mobility region from pBR322
   5593..5628    -  CDS            rop (fragment): Rop protein, which maintains plasmids at low copy number; rop
   5708..7064    -  gene           kanMX: yeast selectable marker conferring kanamycin resistance (Wach et al., 1994)
   7137..7241    +  promoter       AmpR promoter: bla
   7242..8102    +  CDS            AmpR: β-lactamase; bla; confers resistance to ampicillin, carbenicillin, and related antibiotics
   8273..8861    +  rep_origin     ori: high-copy-number ColE1/pMB1/pBR322/pUC origin of replication
   9044..9136    +  CDS            lacI (fragment): lac repressor; lacI; The lac repressor binds to the lac operator to inhibit transcription in E. coli. This inhibition can be relieved by adding lactose or isopropyl-β-D-thiogalactopyranoside (IPTG).
   9149..9170    +  protein_bind   CAP binding site: CAP binding activates transcription in the presence of cAMP. E. coli catabolite activator protein
   9185..9215    +  promoter       lac promoter: promoter for the E. coli lac operon
   9223..9239    +  protein_bind   lac operator: The lac repressor binds to the lac operator to inhibit transcription in E. coli. This inhibition can be relieved by adding lactose or isopropyl-β-D-thiogalactopyranoside (IPTG). lac repressor encoded by lacI
   9284..9302    +  promoter       T3 promoter: promoter for bacteriophage T3 RNA polymerase
   9315..9338    +  misc_feature   MCS (fragment): pBluescript multiple cloning site
   9357..9860    +  misc_feature   CEN/ARS: S. cerevisiae CEN6 centromere fused to an autonomously replicating sequence
   9882..9974    +  misc_feature   MCS (fragment): pBluescript multiple cloning site
   9983..10001   -  promoter       T7 promoter: promoter for bacteriophage T7 RNA polymerase
  10009..123     +  CDS            lacZα (fragment) (across the origin): LacZα fragment of β-galactosidase; lacZ fragment
>Addgene plasmid #122899 | pICE LYS2-KanMx | addgene full sequence | sequence record 238762 | Addgene NGS Result
GAAAACCCTGGCGTTACCCAACTTAATCGCCTTGCAGCACATCCCCCTTTCGCCAGCTGGCGTAATAGCG
AAGAGGCCCGCACCGATCGCCCTTCCCAACAGTTGCGCAGCCTGAATGGCGAATGG
[124 nt withheld, positions 127-250]
C
[91 nt withheld, positions 252-342]
A
[49 nt withheld, positions 344-392]
CCTTTGACGTTGGAGTCCACGTTCTTT
[37 nt withheld, positions 420-456]
ACCCTATCTCGGTCTATTCTTTTGATTTATAAGGGATTTTGCCGATTTCGGCCTATTGGTTAAAAAATGA
GCTGATTTAACAAAAATTTAACGCGAATTTTAACAAAATATTAACGCTTACAATTTCCTGATGCGGTATT
TTCTCCTTACGCATCTGTGCGGTATTTCACACCGCATAGATCAATTCCACTTGCAATTACATAAAAAATT
CCGGCGGTTTTTCGCGTGTGACTCAATGTCGAAATACCTGCCTAATGAACATGAACATCGCCCAAATGTA
TTTGAAGACCCGCTGGGAGAAGTTCAAGATATATAAGTAACAAGCAGCCAATAGTATAAAAAAAAATCTG
AGTTTATTACCTTTCCTGGAATTTCAGTGAAAAACTGCTAATTATAGAGAGATATCACAGAGTTACTCAC
TAATGACTAACGAAAAGGTCTGGATAGAGAAGTTGGATAATCCAACTCTTTCAGTGTTACCACATGACTT
TTTACGCCCACAACAAGAACCTTATACGAAACAAGCTACATATTCGTTACAGCTACCTCAGCTCGATGTG
CCTCATGATAGTTTTTCTAACAAATACGCTGTCGCTTTGAGTGTATGGGCTGCATTGATATATAGAGTAA
CCGGTGACGATGATATTGTTCTTTATATTGCGAATAACAAAATCTTAAGATTCAATATTCAACCAACGTG
GTCATTTAATGAGCTGTATTCTACAATTAACAATGAGTTGAACAAGCTCAATTCTATTGAGGCCAATTTT
TCCTTTGACGAGCTAGCTGAAAAAATTCAAAGTTGCCAAGATCTGGAAAGGACCCCTCAGTTGTTCCGTT
TGGCCTTTTTGGAAAACCAAGATTTCAAATTAGACGAGTTCAAGCATCATTTAGTGGACTTTGCTTTGAA
TTTGGATACCAGTAATAATGCGCATGTTTTGAACTTAATTTATAACAGCTTACTGTATTCGAATGAAAGA
GTAACCATTGTTGCGGACCAATTTACTCAATATTTGACTGCTGCGCTAAGCGATCCATCCAATTGCATAA
CTAAAATCTCTCTGATCACCGCATCATCCAAGGATAGTTTACCTGATCCAACTAAGAACTTGGGCTGGTG
CGATTTCGTGGGGTGTATTCACGACATTTTCCAGGACAATGCTGAAGCCTTCCCAGAGAGAACCTGTGTT
GTGGAGACTCCAACACTAAATTCCGACAAGTCCCGTTCTTTCACTTATCGCGACATCAACCGCACTTCTA
ACATAGTTGCCCATTATTTGATTAAAACAGGTATCAAAAGAGGTGATGTAGTGATGATCTATTCTTCTAG
GGGTGTGGATTTGATGGTATGTGTGATGGGTGTCTTGAAAGCCGGCGCAACCTTTTCAGTTATCGACCCT
GCATATCCCCCAGCCAGACAAACCATTTACTTAGGTGTTGCTAAACCACGTGGGTTGATTGTTATTAGAG
CTGCTGGACAATTGGATCAACTAGTAGAAGATTACATCAATGATGAATTGGAGATTGTTTCAAGAATCAA
TTCCATCGCTATTCAAGAAAATGGTACCATTGAAGGTGGCAAATTGGACAATGGCGAGGATGTTTTGGCT
CCATATGATCACTACAAAGACACCAGAACAGGTGTTGTAGTTGGACCAGATTCCAACCCAACCCTATCTT
TCACATCTGGTTCCGAAGGTATTCCTAAGGGTGTTCTTGGTAGACATTTTTCCTTGGCTTATTATTTCAA
TTGGATGTCCAAAAGGTTCAACTTAACAGAAAATGATAAATTCACAATGCTGAGCGGTATTGCACATGAT
CCAATTCAAAGAGATATGTTTACACCATTATTTTTAGGTGCCCAATTGTATGTCCCTACTCAAGATGATA
TTGGTACACCGGGCCGTTTAGCGGAATGGATGAGTAAGTATGGTTGCACAGTTACCCATTTAACACCTGC
CATGGGTCAATTACTTACTGCCCAAGCTACTACACCATTCCCTAAGTTACATCATGCGTTCTTTGTGGGT
GACATTTTAACAAAACGTGATTGTCTGAGGTTACAAACCTTGGCAGAAAATTGCCGTATTGTTAATATGT
ACGGTACCACTGAAACACAGCGTGCAGTTTCTTATTTCGAAGTTAAATCAAAAAATGACGATCCAAACTT
TTTGAAAAAATTGAAAGATGTCATGCCTGCTGGTAAAGGTATGTTGAACGTTCAGCTACTAGTTGTTAAC
AGGAACGATCGTACTCAAATATGTGGTATTGGCGAAATAGGTGAGATTTATGTTCGTGCAGGTGGTTTGG
CCGAAGGTTATAGAGGATTACCAGAATTGAATAAAGAAAAATTTGTGAACAACTGGTTTGTTGAAAAAGA
TCACTGGAATTATTTGGATAAGGATAATGGTGAACCTTGGAGACAATTCTGGTTAGGTCCAAGAGATAGA
TTGTACAGAACGGGTGATTTAGGTCGTTATCTACCAAACGGTGACTGTGAATGTTGCGGTAGGGCTGATG
ATCAAGTTAAAATTCGTGGGTTCAGAATCGAATTAGGAGAAATAGATACGCACATTTCCCAACATCCATT
GGTAAGAGAAAACATTACTTTAGTTCGCAAAAATGCCGACAATGAGCCAACATTGATCACATTTATGGTC
CCAAGATTTGACAAGCCAGATGACTTGTCTAAGTTCCAAAGTGATGTTCCAAAGGAGGTTGAAACTGACC
CTATAGTTAAGGGCTTAATCGGTTACCATCTTTTATCCAAGGACATCAGGACTTTCTTAAAGAAAAGATT
GGCTAGCTATGCTATGCCTTCCTTGATTGTGGTTATGGATAAACTACCATTGAATCCAAATGGTAAAGTT
GATAAGCCTAAACTTCAATTCCCAACTCCCAAGCAATTAAATTTGGTAGCTGAAAATACAGTTTCTGAAA
CTGACGACTCTCAGTTTACCAATGTTGAGCGCGAGGTTAGAGACTTATGGTTAAGTATATTACCTACCAA
GCCAGCATCTGTATCACCAGATGATTCGTTTTTCGATTTAGGTGGTCATTCTATCTTGGCTACCAAAATG
ATTTTTACCTTAAAGAAAAAGCTGCAAGTTGATTTACCATTGGGCACAATTTTCAAGTATCCAACGATAA
AGGCCTTTGCCGCGGAAATTGACAGAATTAAATCATCGGGTGGATCATCTCAAGGTGAGGTCGTCGAAAA
TGTCACTGCAAATTATGCGGAAGACGCCAAGAAATTGGTTGAGACGCTACCAAGTTCGTACCCCTCTCGA
GAATATTTTGTTGAACCTAATAGTGCCGAAGGAAAAACAACAATTAATGTGTTTGTTACCGGTGTCACAG
GATTTCTGGGCTCCTACATCCTTGCAGATTTGTTAGGACGTTCTCCAAAGAACTACAGTTTCAAAGTGTT
TGCCCACGTCAGGGCCAAGGATGAAGAAGCTGCATTTGCAAGATTACAAAAGGCAGGTATCACCTATGGT
ACTTGGAACGAAAAATTTGCCTCAAATATTAAAGTTGTATTAGGCGATTTATCTAAAAGCCAATTTGGTC
TTTCAGATGAGAAGTGGATGGATTTGGCAAACACAGTTGATATAATTATCCATAATGGTGCGTTAGTTCA
CTGGGTTTATCCATATGCCAAATTGAGGGATCCAAATGTTATTTCAACTATCAATGTTATGAGCTTAGCC
GCCGTCGGCAAGCCAAAGTTCTTTGACTTTGTTTCCTCCACTTCTACTCTTGACACTGAATACTACTTTA
ATTTGTCAGATAAACTTGTTAGCGAAGGGAAGCCAGGCATTTTAGAATCAGACGATTTAATGAACTCTGC
AAGCGGGCTCACTGGTGGATATGGTCAGTCCAAATGGGCTGCTGAGTACATCATTAGACGTGCAGGTGAA
AGGGGCCTACGTGGGTGTATTGTCAGACCAGGTTACGTAACAGGTGCCTCTGCCAATGGTTCTTCAAACA
CAGATGATTTCTTATTGAGATTTTTGAAAGGTTCAGTCCAATTAGGTAAGATTCCAGATATCGAAAATTC
CGTGAATATGGTTCCAGTAGATCATGTTGCTCGTGTTGTTGTTGCTACGTCTTTGAATCCTCCCAAAGAA
AATGAATTGGCCGTTGCTCAAGTAACGGGTCACCCAAGAATATTATTCAAAGACTACTTGTATACTTTAC
ACGATTATGGTTACGATGTCGAAATCGAAAGCTATTCTAAATGGAAGAAATCATTGGAGGCGTCTGTTAT
TGACAGGAATGAAGAAAATGCGTTGTATCCTTTGCTACACATGGTCTTAGACAACTTACCTGAAAGTACC
AAAGCTCCGGAACTAGACGATAGGAACGCCGTGGCATCTTTAAAGAAAGACACCGCATGGACAGGTGTTG
ATTGGTCTAATGGAATAGGTGTTACTCCAGAAGAGGTTGGTATATATATTGCATTTTTAAACAAGGTTGG
ATTTTTACCTCCACCAACTCATAATGACAAACTTCCACTGCCAAGTATAGAACTAACTCAAGCGCAAATA
AGTCTAGTTGCTTCAGGTGCTGGTGCTCGTGGAAGCTCCGCAGCAGCTTAAGGTTGAGCATTACGTATGA
TATGTCCATGTACAATAATTAAATATGAATTAGGAGAAAGACTTAGCTTCTTTTCGGGTGATGTCACTTA
AAAACTCCGAGAATAATATATAATAAGAGAATAAAATATTAGTTATTGAATAAGAACTGTAAATCAGCTG
GCGTTAGTCTGCTAATGGCAGCTTCATCTTGGTTTATTGTAGCATGAATCATATTTGCCTTTTTTTCCTG
TAATTCAATGATTCTTGCTTCTATACTATCCTCAATGCAAAACCTTGTGATCTTCACAGGTCGATACTGA
CCAATTCTATGAACTCTATCACCACTTTGCCATTCAACACTAGGGTTCCACCATGGGTCTAAAATGAATA
CTTGCGAAGCTGATCTATGGTGCACTCTCAGTACAATCTGCTCTGATGCCGCATAGTTAAGCCAGCCCCG
ACACCCGCCAACACCCGCTGACGCGCCCTGACGGGCTTGTCTGCTCCCGGCATCCGCTTACAGACAAGCT
GTGACCGTCTCCGGGAGCTGCATGTGTCAGAGGTTTTCACCGTCATCACCGAAACGCGCGAGACGAAAGG
GCCTCGTGATACGCCTATTTTTATAGGTTAATGTCATGATCTGGATGGCGGCGTTAGTATCGAATCGACA
GCAGTATAGCGACCAGCATTCACATACGATTGACGCATGATATTACTTTCTGCGCACTTAACTTCGCATC
TGGGCAGATGATGTCGAGGCGAAAAAAAATATAAATCACGCTAACATTTGATTAAAATAGAACAACTACA
ATATAAAAAAACTATACAAATGACAAGTTCTTGAAAACAAGAATCTTTTTATTGTCAGTACTGATTAGAA
AAACTCATCGAGCATCAAATGAAACTGCAATTTATTCATATCAGGATTATCAATACCATATTTTTGAAAA
AGCCGTTTCTGTAATGAAGGAGAAAACTCACCGAGGCAGTTCCATAGGATGGCAAGATCCTGGTATCGGT
CTGCGATTCCGACTCGTCCAACATCAATACAACCTATTAATTTCCCCTCGTCAAAAATAAGGTTATCAAG
TGAGAAATCACCATGAGTGACGACTGAATCCGGTGAGAATGGCAAAAGCTTATGCATTTCTTTCCAGACT
TGTTCAACAGGCCAGCCATTACGCTCGTCATCAAAATCACTCGCATCAACCAAACCGTTATTCATTCGTG
ATTGCGCCTGAGCGAGACGAAATACGCGATCGCTGTTAAAAGGACAATTACAAACAGGAATCGAATGCAA
CCGGCGCAGGAACACTGCCAGCGCATCAACAATATTTTCACCTGAATCAGGATATTCTTCTAATACCTGG
AATGCTGTTTTGCCGGGGATCGCAGTGGTGAGTAACCATGCATCATCAGGAGTACGGATAAAATGCTTGA
TGGTCGGAAGAGGCATAAATTCCGTCAGCCAGTTTAGTCTGACCATCTCATCTGTAACATCATTGGCAAC
GCTACCTTTGCCATGTTTCAGAAACAACTCTGGCGCATCGGGCTTCCCATACAATCGATAGATTGTCGCA
CCTGATTGCCCGACATTATCGCGAGCCCATTTATACCCATATAAATCAGCATCCATGTTGGAATTTAATC
GCGGCCTCGAAACGTGAGTCTTTTCCTTACCCATGGTTGTTTATGTTCGGATGTGATGTGAGAACTGTAT
CCTAGCAAGATTTTAAAAGGAAGTATATGAAAGAAGAACCTCAGTGGCAAATCCTAACCTTTTATATTTC
TCTACAGGGGCGCGGCGTGGGGACAATTCAACGCGTCTGTGAGGGGAGCGTTTCCCTGCTCGCAGGTCTG
CAGCGAGGAGCCGTAATTTTTGCTTCGCGCCGTGCGGCCATCAAAATGTATGGATGCAAATGATTATACA
TGGGGATGTATGGGCTAAATGTACGGGCGACAGTCACATCATGCCCCTGAGCTGCGCACGTCAAGACTGT
CAAGGAGGGTATTCTGGGCCTCCATGTCGCTGGCCGGGTGACCCGGCGGGGACGAGGCAAGCTAAACAAG
ACGTCAGGTGGCACTTTTCGGGGAAATGTGCGCGGAACCCCTATTTGTTTATTTTTCTAAATACATTCAA
ATATGTATCCGCTCATGAGACAATAACCCTGATAAATGCTTCAATAATATTGAAAAAGGAAGAGTATGAG
TATTCAACATTTCCGTGTCGCCCTTATTCCCTTTTTTGCGGCATTTTGCCTTCCTGTTTTTGCTCACCCA
GAAACGCTGGTGAAAGTAAAAGATGCTGAAGATCAGTTGGGTGCACGAGTGGGTTACATCGAACTGGATC
TCAACAGCGGTAAGATCCTTGAGAGTTTTCGCCCCGAAGAACGTTTTCCAATGATGAGCACTTTTAAAGT
TCTGCTATGTGGCGCGGTATTATCCCGTATTGACGCCGGGCAAGAGCAACTCGGTCGCCGCATACACTAT
TCTCAGAATGACTTGGTTGAGTACTCACCAGTCACAGAAAAGCATCTTACGGATGGCATGACAGTAAGAG
AATTATGCAGTGCTGCCATAACCATGAGTGATAACACTGCGGCCAACTTACTTCTGACAACGATCGGAGG
ACCGAAGGAGCTAACCGCTTTTTTGCACAACATGGGGGATCATGTAACTCGCCTTGATCGTTGGGAACCG
GAGCTGAATGAAGCCATACCAAACGACGAGCGTGACACCACGATGCCTGTAGCAATGGCAACAACGTTGC
GCAAACTATTAACTGGCGAACTACTTACTCTAGCTTCCCGGCAACAATTAATAGACTGGATGGAGGCGGA
TAAAGTTGCAGGACCACTTCTGCGCTCGGCCCTTCCGGCTGGCTGGTTTATTGCTGATAAATCTGGAGCC
GGTGAGCGTGGGTCTCGCGGTATCATTGCAGCACTGGGGCCAGATGGTAAGCCCTCCCGTATCGTAGTTA
TCTACACGACGGGGAGTCAGGCAACTATGGATGAACGAAATAGACAGATCGCTGAGATAGGTGCCTCACT
GATTAAGCATTGGTAACTGTCAGACCAAGTTTACTCATATATACTTTAGATTGATTTAAAACTTCATTTT
TAATTTAAAAGGATCTAGGTGAAGATCCTTTTTGATAATCTCATGACCAAAATCCCTTAACGTGAGTTTT
CGTTCCACTGAGCGTCAGACCCCGTAGAAAAGATCAAAGGATCTTCTTGAGATCCTTTTTTTCTGCGCGT
AATCTGCTGCTTGCAAACAAAAAAACCACCGCTACCAGCGGTGGTTTGTTTGCCGGATCAAGAGCTACCA
ACTCTTTTTCCGAAGGTAACTGGCTTCAGCAGAGCGCAGATACCAAATACTGTTCTTCTAGTGTAGCCGT
AGTTAGGCCACCACTTCAAGAACTCTGTAGCACCGCCTACATACCTCGCTCTGCTAATCCTGTTACCAGT
GGCTGCTGCCAGTGGCGATAAGTCGTGTCTTACCGGGTTGGACTCAAGACGATAGTTACCGGATAAGGCG
CAGCGGTCGGGCTGAACGGGGGGTTCGTGCACACAGCCCAGCTTGGAGCGAACGACCTACACCGAACTGA
GATACCTACAGCGTGAGCTATGAGAAAGCGCCACGCTTCCCGAAGGGAGAAAGGCGGACAGGTATCCGGT
AAGCGGCAGGGTCGGAACAGGAGAGCGCACGAGGGAGCTTCCAGGGGGAAACGCCTGGTATCTTTATAGT
CCTGTCGGGTTTCGCCACCTCTGACTTGAGCGTCGATTTTTGTGATGCTCGTCAGGGGGGCGGAGCCTAT
GGAAAAACGCCAGCAACGCGGCCTTTTTACGGTTCCTGGCCTTTTGCTGGCCTTTTGCTCACATGTTCTT
TCCTGCGTTATCCCCTGATTCTGTGGATAACCGTATTACCGCCTTTGAGTGAGCTGATACCGCTCGCCGC
AGCCGAACGACCGAGCGCAGCGAGTCAGTGAGCGAGGAAGCGGAAGAGCGCCCAATACGCAAACCGCCTC
TCCCCGCGCGTTGGCCGATTCATTAATGCAGCTGGCACGACAGGTTTCCCGACTGGAAAGCGGGCAGTGA
GCGCAACGCAATTAATGTGAGTTAGCTCACTCATTAGGCACCCCAGGCTTTACACTTTATGCTTCCGGCT
CGTATGTTGTGTGGAATTGTGAGCGGATAACAATTTCACACAGGAAACAGCTATGACCATGATTACGCCA
AGCGCGCAATTAACCCTCACTAAAGGGAACAAAAGCTGGAGCTCCACCGCGGTGGCGGCCGCGCCACCTG
GGTCCTTTTCATCACGTGCTATAAAAATAATTATAATTTAAATTTTTTAATATAAATATATAAATTAAAA
ATAGAAAGTAAAAAAAGAAATTAAAGAAAAAATAGTTTTTGTTTTCCGAAGATGTAAAAGACTCTAGGGG
GATCGCCAACAAATACTACCTTTTATCTTGCTCTTCCTGCTCTCAGGTATTAATGCCGAATTGTTTCATC
TTGTCTGTGTAGAAGACCACACACGAAAATCCTGTGATTTTACATTTTACTTATCGTTAATCGAATGTAT
ATCTATTTAATCTGCTTTTCTTGTCTAATAAATATATATGTAAAGTACGCTTTTTGTTGAAATTTTTTAA
ACCTTTGTTTATTTTTTTTTCTTCATTCCGTAACTCTTCTACCTTCTTTATTTACTTTCTAAAATCCAAA
TACAAAACATAAAAATAAATAAACACAGAGTAAATTCCCAAATTATTCCATCATTAAAAGATACGAGGCG
CGTGTAAGTTACAGGCAAGCGATCCGTCCTAAGAAGCGCTAAGAGGGCGGCCGCTCTAGAACTAGTGGAT
CCCCCGGGCTGCAGGAATTCGATATCAAGCTTATCGATACCGTCGACCTCGAGGGGGGGCCCGGTACCCA
ATTCGCCCTATAGTGAGTCGTATTACGCGCGCTCACTGGCCGTCGTTTTACAACGTCGTGACTGG
